Addgene plasmid #89870: pCMV-DRD2-V2tail-TevN-BLITz1-TetR-VP16
Purpose: expresses DRD2-iTango component in mammalian cells
Depositing lab: Hyungbae Kwon. Depositing organization: Max Planck Florida Institute. Publication: Temporally precise labeling and control of neuromodulatory circuits in the mammalian brain. Lee D, Creed M, Jung K, Stefanelli T, Wendler DJ, Oh WC, Mignocchi NL, Luscher C, Kwon HB. Nat Methods. 2017 May;14(5):495-503. doi: 10.1038/nmeth.4234. Epub 2017 Apr 3. PubMed 28369042.
Backbone
  Vector backbone: pSyc181 P2A
  Total vector size (bp): 7428
  Vector type: Mammalian Expression
Growth in bacteria
  Bacterial resistance: Ampicillin, 100 μg/mL
  Growth temperature: 37°C
  Growth strain: DH5alpha
  Copy number: High Copy
Gene/Insert
  Gene/Insert name: DRD2-V2tail-TevN-BLITz1-TetR-VP16 (alt name: short isoform of DRD2)
  Species: Synthetic
  Insert size (bp): 3366
  Mutation: short isoform of DRD2 (deletion of 242-270)
  Promoter: CMV
  Cloning method: Restriction Enzyme; 5′ cloning site HindIII (not destroyed); 3′ cloning site NheI (not destroyed)
  Sequencing primers: 5′ CGC AAA TGG GCG GTA GGC GTG; 3′ CAG GAA ACA GCT ATG ACC
Terms and licenses: Academic/Nonprofit Terms; Industry Terms: Not Available to Industry
How to cite: pCMV-DRD2-V2tail-TevN-BLITz1-TetR-VP16 was a gift from Hyungbae Kwon (Addgene plasmid # 89870 ; http://n2t.net/addgene:89870 ; RRID:Addgene_89870)
