[The description below was written by a language model from this plasmid's Addgene catalogue record and pLannotate feature annotations shown in this document.]
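Description:
pCMV-DRD2-V2tail-TevN-BLITz1-TetR-VP16 is a mammalian expression plasmid built on the pSyc181 P2A backbone that encodes the receptor-side component of the DRD2-iTango system. It is maintained in E. coli as a high-copy plasmid through a ColE1/pUC-type origin and selected with ampicillin (AmpR, β-lactamase). An f1 origin and remnants of a lac promoter/operator and lacZα cloning region are also present. The catalogue lists a total size of 7,428 bp, while the sequenced record annotated here is 7,337 nt, so the two differ slightly.

The payload is a single synthetic fusion open reading frame of about 3.4 kb driven by a CMV promoter, which the annotation identifies as the simian CMV IE94 enhancer/promoter. An SV40 polyadenylation signal lies just downstream of the coding region, although it is annotated on the opposite strand. A FLAG-type epitope fragment precedes the dopamine D2 receptor, which is the short isoform (residues 242–270 deleted) and matches rat Drd2 in the annotation. The name indicates that a V2 tail follows, though this is not separately annotated; such vasopressin V2 receptor tails are generally used to strengthen β-arrestin recruitment. Next comes TevN, an N-terminal fragment of TEV protease, and then BLITz1. The region corresponding to BLITz1 was annotated as miniSOG, a flavin-binding LOV-derived domain, consistent with a blue-light-sensitive module. The fusion ends in TetR-VP16, a tTA-type transcriptional activator. SP6, T7 and T3 phage promoters flank the insert.

In a Tango-style design, the transcription factor stays tethered to the membrane receptor until a reconstituted protease releases it to drive a tetO-controlled reporter. The record itself does not describe the partner constructs, the cleavage site or the light-gating details. Its stated purpose is simply to express the DRD2-iTango component in mammalian cells, in the context of labelling and controlling neuromodulatory circuits with temporal precision.
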