Features (pLannotate 1.2.2; 20 found; start..end, strand, type, name):
      1..978     +  promoter       CMV IE94 promoter: enhancer/promoter region of simian cytomegalovirus major immediate early transcription unit IE94
   1013..1031    +  promoter       SP6 promoter: promoter for bacteriophage SP6 RNA polymerase
   1105..1125    +  CDS            3xFLAG (fragment): three tandem FLAG® epitope tags
   1132..2376    +  CDS            Drd2 (fragment): DRD2_RAT - Experimental evidence at protein level: Swiss-Prot protein existence level 1. Dopamine receptor whose activity is mediated by G proteins which inhibit adenylyl cyclase (PubMed:1321233). Positively regulates postnatal regression of retinal hyaloid vessels via suppression of VEGFR2/KDR activity, downstream of OPN5 (By similarity). From Rattus norvegicus (Rat).
   2467..2871    +  CDS            POLG_TEV (fragment): Experimental evidence at protein level: Swiss-Prot protein existence level 1. [Nuclear inclusion protein A]: has RNA-binding and proteolytic activities. From Tobacco etch virus (TEV).
   2920..3237    +  CDS            miniSOG: miniSOG is a basic (constitutively fluorescent) cyan fluorescent protein published in 2011, derived from Arabidopsis thaliana. It requires the cofactor flavin for fluorescence.
   3331..3947    +  CDS            TetR (fragment): tetracycline repressor TetR; tetR from transposon Tn10; TetR binds to the tetracycline operator tetO to inhibit transcription. This inhibition can be relieved by adding tetracycline or doxycycline.
   4099..4332    +  CDS            VP16 AD: transcriptional activation domain of herpes simplex virus protein VP16 (Triezenberg et al., 1988; Cousens et al., 1989); UL48
   4345..4363    -  promoter       T7 promoter: promoter for bacteriophage T7 RNA polymerase
   4368..4502    -  polyA_signal   SV40 poly(A) signal: SV40 polyadenylation signal
   4615..4633    -  promoter       T3 promoter: promoter for bacteriophage T3 RNA polymerase
   4678..4694    -  protein_bind   lac operator: The lac repressor binds to the lac operator to inhibit transcription in E. coli. This inhibition can be relieved by adding lactose or isopropyl-β-D-thiogalactopyranoside (IPTG). lac repressor encoded by lacI
   4702..4732    -  promoter       lac promoter: promoter for the E. coli lac operon
   4747..4768    -  protein_bind   CAP binding site: CAP binding activates transcription in the presence of cAMP. E. coli catabolite activator protein
   4781..4873    -  CDS            lacI (fragment): lac repressor; lacI; The lac repressor binds to the lac operator to inhibit transcription in E. coli. This inhibition can be relieved by adding lactose or isopropyl-β-D-thiogalactopyranoside (IPTG).
   5055..5643    -  rep_origin     ori: high-copy-number ColE1/pMB1/pBR322/pUC origin of replication
   5814..6674    -  CDS            AmpR: β-lactamase; bla; confers resistance to ampicillin, carbenicillin, and related antibiotics
   6675..6779    -  promoter       AmpR promoter: bla
   6832..7260    -  rep_origin     f1 ori (sequence partly withheld): f1 bacteriophage origin of replication; arrow indicates direction of (+) strand synthesis
   7265..7331    -  CDS            lacZα (fragment): LacZα fragment of β-galactosidase; lacZ fragment
>Addgene plasmid #89870 | pCMV-DRD2-V2tail-TevN-BLITz1-TetR-VP16 | addgene full sequence | sequence record 177075 | Addgene NGS Result
GCCAATTCAATATGGCGTATATGGACTCATGCCAATTCAATATGGTGGATCTGGACCTGTGCCAATTCAA
TATGGCGTATATGGACTCGTGCCAATTCAATATGGTGGATCTGGACCCCAGCCAATTCAATATGGCGGAC
TTGGCACCATGCCAATTCAATATGGCGGACCTGGCACTGTGCCAACTGGGGAGGGGTCTACTTGGCACGG
TGCCAAGTTTGAGGAGGGGTCTTGGCCCTGTGCCAAGTCCGCCATATTGAATTGGCATGGTGCCAATAAT
GGCGGCCATATTGGCTATATGCCAGGATCAATATATAGGCAATATCCAATATGGCCCTATGCCAATATGG
CTATTGGCCAGGTTCAATACTATGTATTGGCCCTATGCCATATAGTATTCCATATATGGGTTTTCCTATT
GACGTAGATAGCCCCTCCCAATGGGCGGTCCCATATACCATATATGGGGCTTCCTAATACCGCCCATAGC
CACTCCCCCATTGACGTCAATGGTCTCTATATATGGTCTTTCCTATTGACGTCATATGGGCGGTCCTATT
GACGTATATGGCGCCTCCCCCATTGACGTCAATTACGGTAAATGGCCCGCCTGGCTCAATGCCCATTGAC
GTCAATAGGACCACCCACCATTGACGTCAATGGGATGGCTCATTGCCCATTCATATCCGTTCTCACGCCC
CCTATTGACGTCAATGACGGTAAATGGCCCACTTGGCAGTACATCAATATCTATTAATAGTAACTTGGCA
AGTACATTACTATTGGAAGTACGCCAGGGTACATTGGCAGTACTCCCATTGACGTCAATGGCGGTAAATG
GCCCGCGATGGCTGCCAAGTACATCCCCATTGACGTCAATGGGGAGGGGCAATGACGCAAATGGGCGTTC
CATTGACGTAAATGGGCGGTAGGCGTGCCTAATGGGAGGTCTATATAAGCAATGCTCGTTTAGGGAACCG
CCATTCTGCCTGGGGACGTCGGAGCAAGCTTGATTTAGGTGACACTATAGAATACAAGCTACTTGTTCTT
TTTGCAATGAAGACGATCATCGCCCTGAGCTACATCTTCTGCCTGGTATTCGCCGACTACAAGGACGATG
ATGACGCCAGCATGGATCCACTGAACCTGTCCTGGTATGATGATGATCTGGAGAGGCAGAACTGGAGCCG
GCCCTTCAATGGGTCAGAAGGGAAGGCAGACAGGCCCCACTACAACTACTATGCCATGCTGCTCACCCTC
CTCATCTTTATCATCGTCTTTGGCAATGTGCTGGTGTGCATGGCTGTATCCCGAGAGAAGGCTTTGCAGA
CCACCACCAACTACTTGATAGTCAGCCTTGCTGTGGCTGATCTTCTGGTGGCCACACTGGTAATGCCGTG
GGTTGTCTACCTGGAGGTGGTGGGTGAGTGGAAATTCAGCAGGATTCACTGTGACATCTTTGTCACTCTG
GATGTCATGATGTGCACAGCAAGCATCCTGAACCTGTGTGCCATCAGCATTGACAGGTACACAGCTGTGG
CAATGCCCATGCTGTATAACACACGCTACAGCTCCAAGCGCCGAGTTACTGTCATGATTGCCATTGTCTG
GGTCCTGTCCTTCACCATCTCCTGCCCACTGCTCTTCGGACTCAACAATACAGACCAGAATGAGTGTATC
ATTGCCAACCCTGCCTTTGTGGTCTACTCCTCCATTGTCTCATTCTACGTGCCCTTCATCGTCACTCTGC
TGGTCTATATCAAAATCTACATCGTCCTCCGGAAGCGCCGGAAGCGGGTCAACACCAAGCGCAGCAGTCG
AGCTTTCAGAGCCAACCTGAAGACACCACTCAAGGATGCTGCCCGCCGAGCTCAGGAGCTGGAAATGGAG
ATGCTGTCAAGCACCAGCCCCCCAGAGAGGACCCGGTATAGCCCCATCCCTCCCAGTCACCACCAGCTCA
CTCTCCCTGATCCATCCCACCACGGCCTACATAGCAACCCTGACAGTCCTGCCAAACCAGAGAAGAATGG
GCACGCCAAGATTGTCAATCCCAGGATTGCCAAGTTCTTTGAGATCCAGACCATGCCCAATGGCAAAACC
CGGACCTCCCTTAAGACGATGAGCCGCAGAAAGCTCTCCCAGCAGAAGGAGAAGAAAGCCACTCAGATGC
TTGCCATTGTTCTCGGTGTGTTCATCATCTGCTGGCTGCCCTTCTTCATCACGCACATCCTGAATATACA
CTGTGATTGCAACATCCCACCAGTCCTCTACAGCGCCTTCACATGGCTGGGCTATGTCAACAGTGCCGTC
AACCCCATCATCTACACCACCTTCAACATCGAGTTCCGCAAGGCCTTCATGAAGATCTTGCACTGCGAAT
TCGGACGCACCCCACCCAGCCTGGGTCCCCAAGATGAGTCCTGCACCACCGCCAGCTCCTCCCTGGCCAA
GGACACTTCATCGCTTCAACTTCCTCCTCTTGAACGTCTTACTCTCGGTGGCTCTGGAGGTCTCGAGATG
GGCGAGAGCCTGTTCAAGGGACCTAGGGACTACAACCCTATCAGTAGCACAATTTGTCACCTGACCAACG
AGAGTGATGGCCACACAACAAGCCTGTACGGCATCGGGTTCGGACCCTTTATCATCACCAACAAGCACCT
GTTCAGGCGGAATAATGGCACTCTGCTGGTGCAGAGCCTGCACGGGGTGTTCAAAGTGAAGAACACAACC
ACTCTGCAGCAGCACCTGATCGATGGGCGGGATATGATCATCATTAGGATGCCCAAGGACTTCCCCCCTT
TTCCTCAGAAACTGAAGTTCCGAGAGCCCCAGAGAGAGGAGAGAATCTGTCTGGTGACCACAAACTTTCA
GGAGCTCGGTAGTGGTAGTGGGGAGTTTCTGGCAACCACACTGGAACGGATCGAGAAAAATTTCGTGATT
ACTGATCCGAGACTGCCTGACAACCCAATCATTTTTGCGAGCGATTCCTTCCTGCAGCTGACAGAATATT
CTCGGGAAGAGATCCTGGGGCGCAATTGCCGTTTTCTGCAGGGACCCGAGACAGACCGTGCCACTGTTCG
GAAAATCAGAGATGCTATTGACAACCAGACTGAAGTGACCGTTCAGCTGATCAATTATACCAAGAGCGGC
AAGAAGTTCTGGAACGTGTTCCACCTGCAGCCGATGCGCGATTATAAGGGCGACGTCCAGTACTTCATTG
GCGTGCAGCTGGATGGCACCGAACGTCTTCATGGCGCCGCTGAGCGTGAGGCGGTCTGCCTGATCAAAAA
GACAGCCTTTCAGATTGCTGAGAACCTGTACTTCCAGGGCTCTAGATTAGATAAAAGTAAAGTGATTAAC
AGCGCATTAGAGCTGCTTAATGAGGTCGGAATCGAAGGTTTAACAACCCGTAAACTCGCCCAGAAGCTAG
GTGTAGAGCAGCCTACATTGTATTGGCATGTAAAAAATAAGCGGGCTTTGCTCGACGCCTTAGCCATTGA
GATGTTAGATAGGCACCATACTCACTTTTGCCCTTTAGAAGGGGAAAGCTGGCAAGATTTTTTACGTAAT
AACGCTAAAAGTTTTAGATGTGCTTTACTAAGTCATCGCGATGGAGCAAAAGTACATTTAGGTACACGGC
CTACAGAAAAACAGTATGAAACTCTCGAAAATCAATTAGCCTTTTTATGCCAACAAGGTTTTTCACTAGA
GAATGCATTATATGCACTCAGCGCTGTGGGGCATTTTACTTTAGGTTGCGTATTGGAAGATCAAGAGCAT
CAAGTCGCTAAAGAAGAAAGGGAAACACCTACTACTGATAGTATGCCGCCATTATTACGACAAGCTATCG
AATTATTTGATCACCAAGGTGCAGAGCCAGCCTTCTTATTCGGCCTTGAATTGATCATATGCGGATTAGA
AAAACAACTTAAATGTGAAAGTGGGTCCGCGTACAGCCGCGCGCGTACGAAAAACAATTACGGGTCTACC
ATCGAGGGCCTGCTCGATCTCCCGGACGACGACGCCCCCGAAGAGGCGGGGCTGGCGGCTCCGCGCCTGT
CCTTTCTCCCCGCGGGACACACGCGCAGACTGTCGACGGCCCCCCCGACCGATGTCAGCCTGGGGGACGA
GCTCCACTTAGACGGCGAGGACGTGGCGATGGCGCATGCCGACGCGCTAGACGATTTCGATCTGGACATG
TTGGGGGACGGGGATTCCCCGGGTCCGGGATTTACCCCCCACGACTCCGCCCCCTACGGCGCTCTGGATA
TGGCCGACTTCGAGTTTGAGCAGATGTTTACCGATGCCCTTGGAATTGACGAGTACGGTGGGTAGGCTAG
CCTCCCTATAGTGAGTCGTATTACGTAGATCCAGACATGATAAGATACATTGATGAGTTTGGACAAACCA
CAACTAGAATGCAGTGAAAAAAATGCTTTATTTGTGAAATTTGTGATGCTATTGCTTTATTTGTAACCAT
TATAAGCTGCAATAAACAAGTTAACAACAACAATTGCATTCATTTTATGTTTCAGGTTCAGGGGGAGGTG
TGGGAGGTTTTTTAATTCGCGTCCGCGGCGCCAATGCATTGGGCCCGGTACCCAGCTTTTGTTCCCTTTA
GTGAGGGTTAATTGCGCGCTTGGCGTAATCATGGTCATAGCTGTTTCCTGTGTGAAATTGTTATCCGCTC
ACAATTCCACACAACATACGAGCCGGGAGCATAAAGTGTAAAGCCTGGGGTGCCTAATGAGTGAGCTAAC
TCACATTAATTGCGTTGCGCTCACTGCCCGCTTTCCAGTCGGGAAACCTGTCGTGCCAGCTGCATTAATG
AATCGGCCAACGCGCGGGGAGAGGCGGTTTGCGTATTGGGCGCTCTTCCGCTTCCTCGCTCACTGACTCG
CTGCGCTCGGTCGTTCGGCTGCGGGAGCGGTATCAGCTCACTCAAAGGCGGTAATACGGTTATCCACAGA
ATCAGGGGATAACGCAGGAAAGAACATGTGAGCAAAAGGCCAGCAAAAGGCCAGGAACCGTAAAAAGGCC
GCGTTGCTGGCGTTTTTCCATAGGCTCCGCCCCCCTGACGAGCATCACAAAAATCGACGCTCAAGTCAGA
GGTGGCGAAACCCGACAGGACTATAAAGATACCAGGCGTTTCCCCCTGGAAGCTCCCTCGTGCGCTCTCC
TGTTCCGACCCTGCCGCTTACCGGATACCTGTCCGCCTTTCTCCCTTCGGGAAGCGTGGCGCTTTCTCAT
AGCTCACGCTGTAGGTATCTCAGTTCGGTGTAGGTCGTTCGCTCCAAGCTGGGCTGTGTGCACGAACCCC
CCGTTCAGCCCGACCGCTGCGCCTTATCCGGTAACTATCGTCTTGAGTCCAACCCGGTAAGACACGACTT
ATCGCCACTGGCAGCAGCCACTGGTAACAGGATTAGCAGAGCGAGGTATGTAGGCGGTGCTACAGAGTTC
TTGAAGTGGTGGCCTAACTACGGCTACACTAGAAGAACAGTATTTGGTATCTGCGCTCTGCTGAAGCCAG
TTACCTTCGGAAAAAGAGTTGGTAGCTCTTGATCCGGCAAACAAACCACCGCTGGTAGCGGTGGTTTTTT
TGTTTGCAAGCAGCAGATTACGCGCAGAAAAAAAGGATCTCAAGAAGATCCTTTGATCTTTTCTACGGGG
TCTGACGCTCAGTGGAACGAAAACTCACGTTAAGGGATTTTGGTCATGAGATTATCAAAAAGGATCTTCA
CCTAGATCCTTTTAAATTAAAAATGAAGTTTTAAATCAATCTAAAGTATATATGAGTAAACTTGGTCTGA
CAGTTACCAATGCTTAATCAGTGAGGCACCTATCTCAGCGATCTGTCTATTTCGTTCATCCATAGTTGCC
TGACTCCCCGTCGTGTAGATAACTACGATACGGGAGGGCTTACCATCTGGCCCCAGTGCTGCAATGATAC
CGCGAGACCCACGCTCACCGGCTCCAGATTTATCAGCAATAAACCAGCCAGCCGGAAGGGCCGAGCGCAG
AAGTGGTCCTGCAACTTTATCCGCCTCCATCCAGTCTATTAATTGTTGCCGGGAAGCTAGAGTAAGTAGT
TCGCCAGTTAATAGTTTGCGCAACGTTGTTGCCATTGCTACAGGCATCGTGGTGTCACGCTCGTCGTTTG
GTATGGCTTCATTCAGCTCCGGTTCCCAACGATCAAGGCGAGTTACATGATCCCCCATGTTGTGCAAAAA
AGCGGTTAGCTCCTTCGGTCCTCCGATCGTTGTCAGAAGTAAGTTGGCCGCAGTGTTATCACTCATGGTT
ATGGCAGCACTGCATAATTCTCTTACTGTCATGCCATCCGTAAGATGCTTTTCTGTGACTGGTGAGTACT
CAACCAAGTCATTCTGAGAATAGTGTATGCGGCGACCGAGTTGCTCTTGCCCGGCGTCAATACGGGATAA
TACCGCGCCACATAGCAGAACTTTAAAAGTGCTCATCATTGGAAAACGTTCTTCGGGGCGAAAACTCTCA
AGGATCTTACCGCTGTTGAGATCCAGTTCGATGTAACCCACTCGTGCACCCAACTGATCTTCAGCATCTT
TTACTTTCACCAGCGTTTCTGGGTGAGCAAAAACAGGAAGGCAAAATGCCGCAAAAAAGGGAATAAGGGC
GACACGGAAATGTTGAATACTCATACTCTTCCTTTTTCAATATTATTGAAGCATTTATCAGGGTTATTGT
CTCATGAGCGGATACATATTTGAATGTATTTAGAAAAATAAACAAATAGGGGTTCCGCGCACATTTCCCC
GAAAAGTGCCACCTAAATTGTAAGCGTTAATATTTTGTTAAAATTCGCGTTAAATTTTTGTTAAATCAGC
TCATTTTTTAACCAATAGGCCGAAATCGGCAAAATCCCTTATAAATCAAAAGAATAGACCGAGATAGGGT
[37 nt withheld, positions 6931-6967]
AAAGAACGTGGACTCCAACGTCAAAGG
[49 nt withheld, positions 6995-7043]
T
[91 nt withheld, positions 7045-7135]
G
[124 nt withheld, positions 7137-7260]
CCCATTCGCCATTCAGGCTGCGCAACTGTTGGGAAGGGCGATCGGTGCGGGCCTCTTCGCTATTACGCCA
GTCGACC
